Addgene plasmid #114445: pLENTI EF1alpha FLAG/HA-PALI1
Purpose: Mammalian lentiviral expression vector containing N terminal FLAG/HA tagged human PALI1 coding sequence
Depositing lab: Adrian Bracken. Depositing organization: Trinity College Dublin. Publication: A Family of Vertebrate-Specific Polycombs Encoded by the LCOR/LCORL Genes Balance PRC2 Subtype Activities. Conway E, Jerman E, Healy E, Ito S, Holoch D, Oliviero G, Deevy O, Glancy E, Fitzpatrick DJ, Mucha M, Watson A, Rice AM, Chammas P, Huang C, Pratt-Kelly I, Koseki Y, Nakayama M, Ishikura T, Streubel G, Wynne K, Hokamp K, McLysaght A, Ciferri C, Di Croce L, Cagney G, Margueron R, Koseki H, Bracken AP. Mol Cell. 2018 May 3;70(3):408-421.e8. doi: 10.1016/j.molcel.2018.03.005. Epub 2018 Apr 5. PubMed 29628311.
Backbone
  Vector backbone: pLENTI EF1_ FLAG/HA
  Vector type: Mammalian Expression, Lentiviral
  Selectable markers: Puromycin ; Zeo marker is outside the LTRs and will not be packaged into virus.
Growth in bacteria
  Bacterial resistance: Ampicillin, 100 μg/mL
  Growth temperature: 37°C
  Growth strain: NEB Stable
  Copy number: High Copy
Gene/Insert
  Gene/Insert name: PALI1 (alt name: LCOR_Cra_b)
  Species: H. sapiens (human)
  Insert size (bp): 4674
  Entrez Gene: LCOR (a.k.a. C10orf12, MLR2)
  Tag / fusion protein: FLAG-HA (N terminal on backbone)
  Cloning method: Gateway Cloning
Terms and licenses: Academic/Nonprofit Terms; Industry Terms: Not Available to Industry
How to cite: pLENTI EF1alpha FLAG/HA-PALI1 was a gift from Adrian Bracken (Addgene plasmid # 114445 ; http://n2t.net/addgene:114445 ; RRID:Addgene_114445)
