[The description below was written by a language model from this plasmid's Addgene catalogue record and pLannotate feature annotations shown in this document.]
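Description:
pLENTI EF1alpha FLAG/HA-PALI1 is a 15.4 kb HIV-1-based lentiviral vector for expressing N-terminally FLAG/HA-tagged human PALI1 in mammalian cells. PALI1 (also listed as LCOR_Cra_b) is a product of the LCOR locus, also known as C10orf12. The roughly 4.7 kb coding sequence was introduced by Gateway cloning and sits between attB1 and attB2 sites. Only its first few hundred bases were matched to LCOR by the automated annotation; the remainder of the interval is unannotated. In bacteria the plasmid replicates from a high-copy ColE1/pUC-type origin and is selected with ampicillin. An f1 origin is also present.

The viral genome is transcribed in packaging cells from a CMV enhancer/promoter fused to a truncated 5' LTR. It carries the Ψ packaging signal with a partial gag sequence, the RRE for Rev-dependent nuclear export, and the cPPT/CTS element. Within the provirus, the human EF-1α core promoter with its intron A drives the FLAG and HA epitopes encoded by the backbone, which read through attB1 into PALI1. Downstream of attB2, an EMCV IRES links the puromycin N-acetyltransferase gene to the same transcript, so puromycin resistance is coupled to insert expression. A WPRE enhances transcript expression ahead of the truncated 3' LTR, which is followed by a bGH polyadenylation signal. An SV40/EM7-driven bleomycin/Zeocin resistance cassette lies outside the LTRs and is therefore not packaged into virus.

The construct suits stable transduction and puromycin selection of mammalian cells. The tandem epitope tags allow detection or affinity purification of PALI1, which the associated publication studied in the context of Polycomb PRC2 subtype activities.
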