Features (pLannotate 1.2.2; 40 found; start..end, strand, type, name):
     95..557     +  misc_feature   IRES: internal ribosome entry site (IRES) of the encephalomyocarditis virus (EMCV)
    590..1189    +  CDS            PuroR: puromycin N-acetyltransferase; pac from Streptomyces alboniger; confers resistance to puromycin
   1239..1304    +  CDS            dmpM (fragment): DMPM_STRAD - Protein inferred from homology: Swiss-Prot protein existence level 3. From Streptomyces alboniger.
   1317..1388    +  CDS            Mos (fragment): MOS_MOUSE - Experimental evidence at transcript level: Swiss-Prot protein existence level 2. From Mus musculus (Mouse).
   1449..1467    +  misc_feature   MCS (fragment): pBluescript multiple cloning site
   1467..2055    +  misc_feature   WPRE: woodchuck hepatitis virus posttranscriptional regulatory element
   1992..2573    +  CDS            nef (fragment): NEF_HV1H2 - Experimental evidence at protein level: Swiss-Prot protein existence level 1. Extracellular Nef protein targets CD4(+) T-lymphocytes for apoptosis by interacting with CXCR4 surface receptors. From Human immunodeficiency virus type 1 group M subtype B (isolate HXB2) (HIV-1).
   2580..2760    +  LTR            5' LTR (truncated): truncated 5' long terminal repeat (LTR) from HIV-1
   2792..3016    +  polyA_signal   bGH poly(A) signal: bovine growth hormone polyadenylation signal
   3020..3041    +  promoter       SV40 promoter (fragment): SV40 enhancer and early promoter
   3062..3490    +  rep_origin     f1 ori (sequence partly withheld): f1 bacteriophage origin of replication; arrow indicates direction of (+) strand synthesis
   3504..3833    +  promoter       SV40 promoter: SV40 enhancer and early promoter
   3881..3928    +  promoter       EM7 promoter: synthetic bacterial promoter&nbsp
   3947..4321    +  CDS            BleoR: antibiotic-binding protein; Sh ble from Streptoalloteichus hindustanus; confers resistance to bleomycin, phleomycin, and Zeocin™
   4331..4456    +  CDS            ble (fragment): BLE_KLEPN - Experimental evidence at protein level: Swiss-Prot protein existence level 1. Binding protein with a strong affinity to the bleomycin family of antibiotics. Binds to CL990; an antimitotic-antibiotic compound. From Klebsiella pneumoniae.
   4451..4572    +  polyA_signal   SV40 poly(A) signal: SV40 polyadenylation signal
   4643..4665    -  protein_bind   lac operator (fragment): The lac repressor binds to the lac operator to inhibit transcription in E. coli. This inhibition can be relieved by adding lactose or isopropyl-β-D-thiogalactopyranoside (IPTG). lac repressor encoded by lacI
   4669..4699    -  promoter       lac promoter: promoter for the E. coli lac operon
   4714..4735    -  protein_bind   CAP binding site: CAP binding activates transcription in the presence of cAMP. E. coli catabolite activator protein
   4748..4840    -  CDS            lacI (fragment): lac repressor; lacI; The lac repressor binds to the lac operator to inhibit transcription in E. coli. This inhibition can be relieved by adding lactose or isopropyl-β-D-thiogalactopyranoside (IPTG).
   5023..5611    -  rep_origin     ori: high-copy-number ColE1/pMB1/pBR322/pUC origin of replication
   5782..6642    -  CDS            AmpR: β-lactamase; bla; confers resistance to ampicillin, carbenicillin, and related antibiotics
   6643..6747    -  promoter       AmpR promoter: bla
   6806..6858    -  misc_feature   bom (fragment): basis of mobility region from pBR322
   7013..7392    +  enhancer       CMV enhancer: human cytomegalovirus immediate early enhancer
   7393..7592    +  promoter       CMV promoter: human cytomegalovirus (CMV) immediate early promoter
   7610..7790    +  LTR            5' LTR (truncated): truncated 5' long terminal repeat (LTR) from HIV-1
   7837..7962    +  misc_feature   HIV-1 Ψ: packaging signal of human immunodeficiency virus type 1
   7946..8309    +  CDS            HIV-1 gag (fragment): gag protein from human immunodeficiency virus 1; gag
   8455..8688    +  misc_feature   RRE: The Rev response element (RRE) of HIV-1 allows for Rev-dependent mRNA export from the nucleus to the cytoplasm.
   9065..9165    +  CDS            Rev (fragment): human immunodeficiency virus 1 (HIV-1) Rev protein; rev; enhances nuclear export of unspliced and incompletely spliced viral mRNAs
   9215..9332    +  misc_feature   cPPT/CTS: central polypurine tract and central termination sequence of HIV-1
   9398..9609    +  promoter       EF-1α core promoter: core promoter for human elongation factor EF-1α
   9610..10548   +  intron         EF-1α intron A: intron upstream of the start codon of human EF-1α
  10590..10610   +  CDS            FLAG (fragment): FLAG® epitope tag, followed by an enterokinase cleavage site
  10614..10634   +  CDS            FLAG (fragment): FLAG® epitope tag, followed by an enterokinase cleavage site
  10635..10661   +  CDS            3xHA (fragment): three tandem HA epitope tags
  10668..10692   +  protein_bind   attB1: mutant version of attB; recombination site for the Gateway® BP reaction BP Clonase™
  10707..11039   +  CDS            LCOR (fragment) (sequence partly withheld): LCOR_HUMAN - Also known as C10orf12 From Homo sapiens (Human).
  15394..15418   -  protein_bind   attB2: mutant version of attB; recombination site for the Gateway® BP reaction BP Clonase™
>Addgene plasmid #114445 | pLENTI EF1alpha FLAG/HA-PALI1 | addgene full sequence | sequence record 221569 | Addgene NGS Result
CCCCTAACGTTACTGGCCGAAGCCGCTTGGAATAAGGCCGGTGTGCGTTTGTCTATATGTTATTTTCCAC
CATATTGCCGTCTTTTGGCAATGTGAGGGCCCGGAAACCTGGCCCTGTCTTCTTGACGAGCATTCCTAGG
GGTCTTTCCCCTCTCGCCAAAGGAATGCAAGGTCTGTTGAATGTCGTGAAGGAAGCAGTTCCTCTGGAAG
CTTCTTGAAGACAAACAACGTCTGTAGCGACCCTTTGCAGGCAGCGGAACCCCCCACCTGGCGACAGGTG
CCTCTGCGGCCAAAAGCCACGTGTATAAGATACACCTGCAAAGGCGGCACAACCCCAGTGCCACGTTGTG
AGTTGGATAGTTGTGGAAAGAGTCAAATGGCTCTCCTCAAGCGTATTCAACAAGGGGCTGAAGGATGCCC
AGAAGGTACCCCATTGTATGGGATCTGATCTGGGGCCTCGGTGCACATGCTTTACATGTGTTTAGTCGAG
GTTAAAAAAACGTCTAGGCCCCCCGAACCACGGGGACGTGGTTTTCCTTTGAAAAACACGATGATAAGCT
TGCCACAACCCACAAGGAGACGACCTTCCATGACCGAGTACAAGCCCACGGTGCGCCTCGCCACCCGCGA
CGACGTCCCCCGGGCCGTACGCACCCTCGCCGCCGCGTTCGCCGACTACCCCGCCACGCGCCACACCGTC
GACCCGGACCGCCACATCGAGCGGGTCACCGAGCTGCAAGAACTCTTCCTCACGCGCGTCGGGCTCGACA
TCGGCAAGGTGTGGGTCGCGGACGACGGCGCCGCGGTGGCGGTCTGGACCACGCCGGAGAGCGTCGAAGC
GGGGGCGGTGTTCGCCGAGATCGGCCCGCGCATGGCCGAGTTGAGCGGTTCCCGGCTGGCCGCGCAGCAA
CAGATGGAAGGCCTCCTGGCGCCGCACCGGCCCAAGGAGCCCGCGTGGTTCCTGGCCACCGTCGGCGTCT
CGCCCGACCACCAGGGCAAGGGTCTGGGCAGCGCCGTCGTGCTCCCCGGAGTGGAGGCGGCCGAGCGCGC
CGGGGTGCCCGCCTTCCTGGAGACCTCCGCGCCCCGCAACCTCCCCTTCTACGAGCGGCTCGGCTTCACC
GTCACCGCCGACGTCGAGGTGCCCGAAGGACCGCGCACCTGGTGCATGACCCGCAAGCCCGGTGCCTGAC
GCCCGCCCCACGACCCGCAGCGCCCGACCGAAAGGAGCGCACGACCCCATGGCTCCGACCGAAGCCACCC
GGGGCGGCCCCGCCGACCCCGCACCCGCCCCCGAGGCCCACCGACTCTAGTCGAGGGCTGCAGCGCTGCA
GAGGCCGAGTGCAGAACTGCTCCAAAGGGACCTCAAGGCTTTCCGAGGGACACTAGGCTGACTCCATCGA
GCCAGTGTAGAGATAAGCTTATCGATTAGTCCAATTTGTTAAAGACAGGATATCAAGCTTATCGATAATC
AACCTCTGGATTACAAAATTTGTGAAAGATTGACTGGTATTCTTAACTATGTTGCTCCTTTTACGCTATG
TGGATACGCTGCTTTAATGCCTTTGTATCATGCTATTGCTTCCCGTATGGCTTTCATTTTCTCCTCCTTG
TATAAATCCTGGTTGCTGTCTCTTTATGAGGAGTTGTGGCCCGTTGTCAGGCAACGTGGCGTGGTGTGCA
CTGTGTTTGCTGACGCAACCCCCACTGGTTGGGGCATTGCCACCACCTGTCAGCTCCTTTCCGGGACTTT
CGCTTTCCCCCTCCCTATTGCCACGGCGGAACTCATCGCCGCCTGCCTTGCCCGCTGCTGGACAGGGGCT
CGGCTGTTGGGCACTGACAATTCCGTGGTGTTGTCGGGGAAATCATCGTCCTTTCCTTGGCTGCTCGCCT
GTGTTGCCACCTGGATTCTGCGCGGGACGTCCTTCTGCTACGTCCCTTCGGCCCTCAATCCAGCGGACCT
TCCTTCCCGCGGCCTGCTGCCGGCTCTGCGGCCTCTTCCGCGTCTTCGCCTTCGCCCTCAGACGAGTCGG
ATCTCCCTTTGGGCCGCCTCCCCGCATCGATACCGTCGACCTCGAGACCTAGAAAAACATGGAGCAATCA
CAAGTAGCAATACAGCAGCTACCAATGCTGATTGTGCCTGGCTAGAAGCACAAGAGGAGGAGGAGGTGGG
TTTTCCAGTCACACCTCAGGTACCTTTAAGACCAATGACTTACAAGGCAGCTGTAGATCTTAGCCACTTT
TTAAAAGAAAAGGGGGGACTGGAAGGGCTAATTCACTCCCAACGAAGACAAGATATCCTTGATCTGTGGA
TCTACCACACACAAGGCTACTTCCCTGATTGGCAGAACTACACACCAGGGCCAGGGATCAGATATCCACT
GACCTTTGGATGGTGCTACAAGCTAGTACCAGTTGAGCAAGAGAAGGTAGAAGAAGCCAATGAAGGAGAG
AACACCCGCTTGTTACACCCTGTGAGCCTGCATGGGATGGATGACCCGGAGAGAGAAGTATTAGAGTGGA
GGTTTGACAGCCGCCTAGCATTTCATCACATGGCCCGAGAGCTGCATCCGGACTGTACTGGGTCTCTCTG
GTTAGACCAGATCTGAGCCTGGGAGCTCTCTGGCTAACTAGGGAACCCACTGCTTAAGCCTCAATAAAGC
TTGCCTTGAGTGCTTCAAGTAGTGTGTGCCCGTCTGTTGTGTGACTCTGGTAACTAGAGATCCCTCAGAC
CCTTTTAGTCAGTGTGGAAAATCTCTAGCAGGGCCCGTTTAAACCCGCTGATCAGCCTCGACTGTGCCTT
CTAGTTGCCAGCCATCTGTTGTTTGCCCCTCCCCCGTGCCTTCCTTGACCCTGGAAGGTGCCACTCCCAC
TGTCCTTTCCTAATAAAATGAGGAAATTGCATCGCATTGTCTGAGTAGGTGTCATTCTATTCTGGGGGGT
GGGGTGGGGCAGGACAGCAAGGGGGAGGATTGGGAAGACAATAGCAGGCATGCTGGGGATGCGGTGGGCT
CTATGGCTTCTGAGGCGGAAAGAACCAGCTGGGGCTCTAGGGGGTATCCCC
[124 nt withheld, positions 3062-3185]
C
[91 nt withheld, positions 3187-3277]
A
[49 nt withheld, positions 3279-3327]
CCTTTGACGTTGGAGTCCACGTTCTTT
[37 nt withheld, positions 3355-3391]
ACCCTATCTCGGTCTATTCTTTTGATTTATAAGGGATTTTGCCGATTTCGGCCTATTGGTTAAAAAATGA
GCTGATTTAACAAAAATTTAACGCGAATTAATTCTGTGGAATGTGTGTCAGTTAGGGTGTGGAAAGTCCC
CAGGCTCCCCAGCAGGCAGAAGTATGCAAAGCATGCATCTCAATTAGTCAGCAACCAGGTGTGGAAAGTC
CCCAGGCTCCCCAGCAGGCAGAAGTATGCAAAGCATGCATCTCAATTAGTCAGCAACCATAGTCCCGCCC
CTAACTCCGCCCATCCCGCCCCTAACTCCGCCCAGTTCCGCCCATTCTCCGCCCCATGGCTGACTAATTT
TTTTTATTTATGCAGAGGCCGAGGCCGCCTCTGCCTCTGAGCTATTCCAGAAGTAGTGAGGAGGCTTTTT
TGGAGGCCTAGGCTTTTGCAAAAAGCTCCCGGGAGCTTGTATATCCATTTTCGGATCTGATCAGCACGTG
TTGACAATTAATCATCGGCATAGTATATCGGCATAGTATAATACGACAAGGTGAGGAACTAAACCATGGC
CAAGTTGACCAGTGCCGTTCCGGTGCTCACCGCGCGCGACGTCGCCGGAGCGGTCGAGTTCTGGACCGAC
CGGCTCGGGTTCTCCCGGGACTTCGTGGAGGACGACTTCGCCGGTGTGGTCCGGGACGACGTGACCCTGT
TCATCAGCGCGGTCCAGGACCAGGTGGTGCCGGACAACACCCTGGCCTGGGTGTGGGTGCGCGGCCTGGA
CGAGCTGTACGCCGAGTGGTCGGAGGTCGTGTCCACGAACTTCCGGGACGCCTCCGGGCCGGCCATGACC
GAGATCGGCGAGCAGCCGTGGGGGCGGGAGTTCGCCCTGCGCGACCCGGCCGGCAACTGCGTGCACTTCG
TGGCCGAGGAGCAGGACTGACACGTGCTACGAGATTTCGATTCCACCGCCGCCTTCTATGAAAGGTTGGG
CTTCGGAATCGTTTTCCGGGACGCCGGCTGGATGATCCTCCAGCGCGGGGATCTCATGCTGGAGTTCTTC
GCCCACCCCAACTTGTTTATTGCAGCTTATAATGGTTACAAATAAAGCAATAGCATCACAAATTTCACAA
ATAAAGCATTTTTTTCACTGCATTCTAGTTGTGGTTTGTCCAAACTCATCAATGTATCTTATCATGTCTG
TATACCGTCGACCTCTAGCTAGAGCTTGGCGTAATCATGGTCATAGCTGTTTCCTGTGTGAAATTGTTAT
CCGCTCACAATTCCACACAACATACGAGCCGGAAGCATAAAGTGTAAAGCCTGGGGTGCCTAATGAGTGA
GCTAACTCACATTAATTGCGTTGCGCTCACTGCCCGCTTTCCAGTCGGGAAACCTGTCGTGCCAGCTGCA
TTAATGAATCGGCCAACGCGCGGGGAGAGGCGGTTTGCGTATTGGGCGCTCTTCCGCTTCCTCGCTCACT
GACTCGCTGCGCTCGGTCGTTCGGCTGCGGCGAGCGGTATCAGCTCACTCAAAGGCGGTAATACGGTTAT
CCACAGAATCAGGGGATAACGCAGGAAAGAACATGTGAGCAAAAGGCCAGCAAAAGGCCAGGAACCGTAA
AAAGGCCGCGTTGCTGGCGTTTTTCCATAGGCTCCGCCCCCCTGACGAGCATCACAAAAATCGACGCTCA
AGTCAGAGGTGGCGAAACCCGACAGGACTATAAAGATACCAGGCGTTTCCCCCTGGAAGCTCCCTCGTGC
GCTCTCCTGTTCCGACCCTGCCGCTTACCGGATACCTGTCCGCCTTTCTCCCTTCGGGAAGCGTGGCGCT
TTCTCATAGCTCACGCTGTAGGTATCTCAGTTCGGTGTAGGTCGTTCGCTCCAAGCTGGGCTGTGTGCAC
GAACCCCCCGTTCAGCCCGACCGCTGCGCCTTATCCGGTAACTATCGTCTTGAGTCCAACCCGGTAAGAC
ACGACTTATCGCCACTGGCAGCAGCCACTGGTAACAGGATTAGCAGAGCGAGGTATGTAGGCGGTGCTAC
AGAGTTCTTGAAGTGGTGGCCTAACTACGGCTACACTAGAAGAACAGTATTTGGTATCTGCGCTCTGCTG
AAGCCAGTTACCTTCGGAAAAAGAGTTGGTAGCTCTTGATCCGGCAAACAAACCACCGCTGGTAGCGGTG
GTTTTTTTGTTTGCAAGCAGCAGATTACGCGCAGAAAAAAAGGATCTCAAGAAGATCCTTTGATCTTTTC
TACGGGGTCTGACGCTCAGTGGAACGAAAACTCACGTTAAGGGATTTTGGTCATGAGATTATCAAAAAGG
ATCTTCACCTAGATCCTTTTAAATTAAAAATGAAGTTTTAAATCAATCTAAAGTATATATGAGTAAACTT
GGTCTGACAGTTACCAATGCTTAATCAGTGAGGCACCTATCTCAGCGATCTGTCTATTTCGTTCATCCAT
AGTTGCCTGACTCCCCGTCGTGTAGATAACTACGATACGGGAGGGCTTACCATCTGGCCCCAGTGCTGCA
ATGATACCGCGAGACCCACGCTCACCGGCTCCAGATTTATCAGCAATAAACCAGCCAGCCGGAAGGGCCG
AGCGCAGAAGTGGTCCTGCAACTTTATCCGCCTCCATCCAGTCTATTAATTGTTGCCGGGAAGCTAGAGT
AAGTAGTTCGCCAGTTAATAGTTTGCGCAACGTTGTTGCCATTGCTACAGGCATCGTGGTGTCACGCTCG
TCGTTTGGTATGGCTTCATTCAGCTCCGGTTCCCAACGATCAAGGCGAGTTACATGATCCCCCATGTTGT
GCAAAAAAGCGGTTAGCTCCTTCGGTCCTCCGATCGTTGTCAGAAGTAAGTTGGCCGCAGTGTTATCACT
CATGGTTATGGCAGCACTGCATAATTCTCTTACTGTCATGCCATCCGTAAGATGCTTTTCTGTGACTGGT
GAGTACTCAACCAAGTCATTCTGAGAATAGTGTATGCGGCGACCGAGTTGCTCTTGCCCGGCGTCAATAC
GGGATAATACCGCGCCACATAGCAGAACTTTAAAAGTGCTCATCATTGGAAAACGTTCTTCGGGGCGAAA
ACTCTCAAGGATCTTACCGCTGTTGAGATCCAGTTCGATGTAACCCACTCGTGCACCCAACTGATCTTCA
GCATCTTTTACTTTCACCAGCGTTTCTGGGTGAGCAAAAACAGGAAGGCAAAATGCCGCAAAAAAGGGAA
TAAGGGCGACACGGAAATGTTGAATACTCATACTCTTCCTTTTTCAATATTATTGAAGCATTTATCAGGG
TTATTGTCTCATGAGCGGATACATATTTGAATGTATTTAGAAAAATAAACAAATAGGGGTTCCGCGCACA
TTTCCCCGAAAAGTGCCACCTGACGTCGACGGATCGGGAGATCTCCCGATCCCCTATGGTGCACTCTCAG
TACAATCTGCTCTGATGCCGCATAGTTAAGCCAGTATCTGCTCCCTGCTTGTGTGTTGGAGGTCGCTGAG
TAGTGCGCGAGCAAAATTTAAGCTACAACAAGGCAAGGCTTGACCGACAATTGCATGAAGAATCTGCTTA
GGGTTAGGCGTTTTGCGCTGCTTCGCGATGTACGGGCCAGATATACGCGTTGACATTGATTATTGACTAG
TTATTAATAGTAATCAATTACGGGGTCATTAGTTCATAGCCCATATATGGAGTTCCGCGTTACATAACTT
ACGGTAAATGGCCCGCCTGGCTGACCGCCCAACGACCCCCGCCCATTGACGTCAATAATGACGTATGTTC
CCATAGTAACGCCAATAGGGACTTTCCATTGACGTCAATGGGTGGAGTATTTACGGTAAACTGCCCACTT
GGCAGTACATCAAGTGTATCATATGCCAAGTACGCCCCCTATTGACGTCAATGACGGTAAATGGCCCGCC
TGGCATTATGCCCAGTACATGACCTTATGGGACTTTCCTACTTGGCAGTACATCTACGTATTAGTCATCG
CTATTACCATGGTGATGCGGTTTTGGCAGTACATCAATGGGCGTGGATAGCGGTTTGACTCACGGGGATT
TCCAAGTCTCCACCCCATTGACGTCAATGGGAGTTTGTTTTGGCACCAAAATCAACGGGACTTTCCAAAA
TGTCGTAACAACTCCGCCCCATTGACGCAAATGGGCGGTAGGCGTGTACGGTGGGAGGTCTATATAAGCA
GCGCGTTTTGCCTGTACTGGGTCTCTCTGGTTAGACCAGATCTGAGCCTGGGAGCTCTCTGGCTAACTAG
GGAACCCACTGCTTAAGCCTCAATAAAGCTTGCCTTGAGTGCTTCAAGTAGTGTGTGCCCGTCTGTTGTG
TGACTCTGGTAACTAGAGATCCCTCAGACCCTTTTAGTCAGTGTGGAAAATCTCTAGCAGTGGCGCCCGA
ACAGGGACTTGAAAGCGAAAGGGAAACCAGAGGAGCTCTCTCGACGCAGGACTCGGCTTGCTGAAGCGCG
CACGGCAAGAGGCGAGGGGCGGCGACTGGTGAGTACGCCAAAAATTTTGACTAGCGGAGGCTAGAAGGAG
AGAGATGGGTGCGAGAGCGTCAGTATTAAGCGGGGGAGAATTAGATCGCGATGGGAAAAAATTCGGTTAA
GGCCAGGGGGAAAGAAAAAATATAAATTAAAACATATAGTATGGGCAAGCAGGGAGCTAGAACGATTCGC
AGTTAATCCTGGCCTGTTAGAAACATCAGAAGGCTGTAGACAAATACTGGGACAGCTACAACCATCCCTT
CAGACAGGATCAGAAGAACTTAGATCATTATATAATACAGTAGCAACCCTCTATTGTGTGCATCAAAGGA
TAGAGATAAAAGACACCAAGGAAGCTTTAGACAAGATAGAGGAAGAGCAAAACAAAAGTAAGACCACCGC
ACAGCAAGCGGCCGCTGATCTTCAGACCTGGAGGAGGAGATATGAGGGACAATTGGAGAAGTGAATTATA
TAAATATAAAGTAGTAAAAATTGAACCATTAGGAGTAGCACCCACCAAGGCAAAGAGAAGAGTGGTGCAG
AGAGAAAAAAGAGCAGTGGGAATAGGAGCTTTGTTCCTTGGGTTCTTGGGAGCAGCAGGAAGCACTATGG
GCGCAGCGTCAATGACGCTGACGGTACAGGCCAGACAATTATTGTCTGGTATAGTGCAGCAGCAGAACAA
TTTGCTGAGGGCTATTGAGGCGCAACAGCATCTGTTGCAACTCACAGTCTGGGGCATCAAGCAGCTCCAG
GCAAGAATCCTGGCTGTGGAAAGATACCTAAAGGATCAACAGCTCCTGGGGATTTGGGGTTGCTCTGGAA
AACTCATTTGCACCACTGCTGTGCCTTGGAATGCTAGTTGGAGTAATAAATCTCTGGAACAGATTTGGAA
TCACACGACCTGGATGGAGTGGGACAGAGAAATTAACAATTACACAAGCTTAATACACTCCTTAATTGAA
GAATCGCAAAACCAGCAAGAAAAGAATGAACAAGAATTATTGGAATTAGATAAATGGGCAAGTTTGTGGA
ATTGGTTTAACATAACAAATTGGCTGTGGTATATAAAATTATTCATAATGATAGTAGGAGGCTTGGTAGG
TTTAAGAATAGTTTTTGCTGTACTTTCTATAGTGAATAGAGTTAGGCAGGGATATTCACCATTATCGTTT
CAGACCCACCTCCCAACCCCGAGGGGACCCGACAGGCCCGAAGGAATAGAAGAAGAAGGTGGAGAGAGAG
ACAGAGACAGATCCATTCGATTAGTGAACGGATCGGCACTGCGTGCGCCAATTCTGCAGACAAATGGCAG
TATTCATCCACAATTTTAAAAGAAAAGGGGGGATTGGGGGGTACAGTGCAGGGGAAAGAATAGTAGACAT
AATAGCAACAGACATACAAACTAAAGAATTACAAAAACAAATTACAAAAATTCAAAATTTTCGGGTTTAT
TACAGGGACAGCAGAGATCCAGTTTGGTTAATTAATTGGCTCCGGTGCCCGTCAGTGGGCAGAGCGCACA
TCGCCCACAGTCCCCGAGAAGTTGTGGGGAGGGGTCGGCAATTGAACCGGTGCCTAGAGAAGGTGGCGCG
GGGTAAACTGGGAAAGTGATGTCGTGTACTGGCTCCGCCTTTTTCCCGAGGGTGGGGGAGAACCGTATAT
AAGTGCAGTAGTCGCCGTGAACGTTCTTTTTCGCAACGGGTTTGCCGCCAGAACACAGGTAAGTGCCGTG
TGTGGTTCCCGCGGGCCTGGCCTCTTTACGGGTTATGGCCCTTGCGTGCCTTGAATTACTTCCACCTGGC
TGCAGTACGTGATTCTTGATCCCGAGCTTCGGGTTGGAAGTGGGTGGGAGAGTTCGAGGCCTTGCGCTTA
AGGAGCCCCTTCGCCTCGTGCTTGAGTTGAGGCCTGGCCTGGGCGCTGGGGCCGCCGCGTGCGAATCTGG
TGGCACCTTCGCGCCTGTCTCGCTGCTTTCGATAAGTCTCTAGCCATTTAAAATTTTTGATGACCTGCTG
CGACGCTTTTTTTCTGGCAAGATAGTCTTGTAAATGCGGGCCAAGATCTGCACACTGGTATTTCGGTTTT
TGGGGCCGCGGGCGGCGACGGGGCCCGTGCGTCCCAGCGCACATGTTCGGCGAGGCGGGGCCTGCGAGCG
CGGCCACCGAGAATCGGACGGGGGTAGTCTCAAGCTGGCCGGCCTGCTCTGGTGCCTGGCCTCGCGCCGC
CGTGTATCGCCCCGCCCTGGGCGGCAAGGCTGGCCCGGTCGGCACCAGTTGCGTGAGCGGAAAGATGGCC
GCTTCCCGGCCCTGCTGCAGGGAGCTCAAAATGGAGGACGCGGCGCTCGGGAGAGCGGGCGGGTGAGTCA
CCCACACAAAGGAAAAGGGCCTTTCCGTCCTCAGCCGTCGCTTCATGTGACTCCACGGAGTACCGGGCGC
CGTCCAGGCACCTCGATTAGTTCTCGAGCTTTTGGAGTACGTCGTCTTTAGGTTGGGGGGAGGGGTTTTA
TGCGATGGAGTTTCCCCACACTGAGTGGGTGGAGACTGAAGTTAGGCCAGCTTGGCACTTGATGTAATTC
TCCTTGGAATTTGCCCTTTTTGAGTTTGGATCTTGGTTCATTCTCAAGCCTCAGACAGTGGTTCAAAGTT
TTTTTCTTCCATTTCAGGTGTCGTGAGGAATTCGGCCATTACGGCCGATATCATGGACTACAAGGACGAC
GATGACAAGGACTACAAGGACGACGATGACAAGTACCCATACGATGTTCCAGATTACGCTGGATCTACAA
GTTTGTACAAAAAAGCAGGCTCCGAATTCGCCCTTATGCAGCGAATGATCCAACAATTTGCTGCTGAATA
TACCTCAAAAAATAGCTCTACTCAGGACCCCAGCCAGCCCAATAGCACAAAGAACCAAAGCCTGCCGAAA
GCATCTCCAGTCACCACCTCTCCCACGGCTGCAACTACTCAGAACCCTGTGCTCAGCAAACTTCTCATGG
CTGACCAAGACTCACCTCTGGACCTTACTGTCAGA
[60 nt withheld, positions 10917-10976]
CCATGTGCTGGCAGCACTTCCCTGAGCCACTCTCCAGGCTGCTCCAGTACTCAAGGGAACGGTGAGAACT
CAACAGAGGCAAAAGCAGTAGATTCTAACAATCAGTCGAAGTCCCCACTGGAGAAATTTATGGTCAAACT
GTGTACTCATCATCAAAAGCAATTCATTCGTGTTCTGAACGACCTGTACACTGAATCTCAACCAGGCACT
GAGGACCTGCAGCCTTCTGATTCGGGAGCAATGGATGTATCCACTTGCAATGCTGGCTGTGCCCAGCTCA
GCACCAAACATAAGGAAAAAGATGCTCTGTGTCTCGATATGAAGTCTTCTGCTTCTGTAGATTTGTTCGT
AGACTCGTCAGACTCTCACAGCCCTCTACACTTGACGGAACAGACCCCGAAGAAGCCTCCTCCTGAGATA
AACCCTGTAGATGGAAGAGAGAATGCCTTGACTGTTGTCCAGAAAGATTCCTCTGAACTTCCAACCACTA
AATCGAATTCTATTAATAGCAGTTCAGTGGATAGTTTCACTCCGGGATACCTCACTGCATCTAATTGTTC
CTCAGTGAACTTCCACCACATCCCTAAAATCTTGGAGGGGCAGACCACTGGACAAGAGCAAGACACAAAT
GTGAACATATGTGAGGATGGTAAAGACCATATGCAGAGTTCAGCTTTAGTAGAAAGTCTAATTACAGTAA
AAATGGCAGCTGAGAATAGTGAGGAAGGCAATACCTGTATTATTCCTCAAAGAAATTTGTTCAAAGCTTT
ATCAGAAGAGGCTTGGAACTCAGGGTTTATGGGGAACTCATCTAGAACTGCTGACAAAGAGAATACTTTA
CAGTGTCCAAAAACACCTTTGCGCCAGGATTTAGAGGCAAATGAACAAGATGCAAGGCCAAAGCAAGAGA
ACCATCTTCACTCTCTGGGAAGAAATAAGGTGGGTTACCATTTACATCCCAGTGATAAGGGCCAGTTTGA
TCATTCCAAAGATGGTTGGTTAGGCCCCGGCCCTATGCCAGCTGTACACAAAGCGGCAAATGGACACTCA
AGAACCAAGATGATATCAACCTCCATCAAGACAGCTCGGAAAAGTAAAAGGGCATCAGGGCTGAGGATAA
ATGATTATGATAACCAGTGTGATGTTGTTTATATCAGTCAACCAATAACAGAATGCCACTTTGAGAATCA
AAAATCAATATTATCTTCTCGGAAAACAGCCAGAAAGAGTACTCGAGGATACTTTTTCAATGGTGACTGT
TGTGAGCTGCCAACTGTTCGTACACTGGCCAGAAATTTACACTCCCAGGAAAAAGCAAGCTGCTCAGCAT
TGGCATCAGAGGCAGTTTTCACTCCTAAGCAGACCCTTACAATTCCAGCCCCTAGACATACAGTAGATGT
GCAGCTTCCCAGAGAAGACAACCCTGAAGAACCTAGCAAGGAAATCACCTCTCACGAGGAAGGAGGTGGA
GACGTTTCACCTCGAAAAGAACCTCAAGAGCCTGAGGTTTGCCCCACAAAGATTAAGCCGAACCTGAGCA
GCTCCCCTAGGTCAGAGGAAACGACAGCCTCCAGCCTGGTGTGGCCTCTCCCTGCTCACCTTCCTGAAGA
GGACCTGCCAGAAGGTGGCTCCACAGTCTCAGCTCCCACAGCAAGTGGGATGTCTTCTCCTGAACACAAC
CAACCACCAGTTGCACTGTTGGATACGGAGGAGATGAGTGTACCCCAGGACTGTCACCTCCTTCCCTCCA
CTGAAAGCTTTTCCGGGGGAGTCAGTGAAGATGTCATTTCTAGGCCTCATTCTCCTCCTGAAATAGTCAG
TAGAGAAGAAAGTCCTCAGTGCTCAGAAAATCAGAGTTCCCCAATGGGCTTGGAGCCCCCCATGAGTCTG
GGAAAGGCTGAGGACAACCAAAGCATCAGTGCTGAGGTTGAGTCTGGAGACACCCAGGAGCTAAATGTCG
ACCCACTCTTGAAGGAAAGCAGCACTTTTACTGATGAAAACCCCAGTGAAACTGAGGAAAGTGAGGCAGC
AGGTGGTATAGGAAAATTAGAGGGAGAGGACGGTGATGTAAAATGCCTGTCAGAAAAAGACACGTATGAT
ACAAGCATTGACTCACTCGAAGAGAATTTGGACAAGAAGAAAAAAGGTAAAAAATTCCCTGAGGCCTCTG
ATAGGTGCCTAAGAAGTCAACTTTCGGATTCTTCCTCTGCTGACAGATGCCTAAGAAATCAGAGTTCAGA
TTCTTCCTCAGCTTGTCTTGAAATCAAAGTTCCTAAAAATCCTAGTGCAAAACGTTCAAAAAAAGAAGGG
CACCCTGGTGGGACAACACCTAAGGGCCTTCTACCTGACAGTTTCCACACGGAAACTCTGGAGGACACAG
AAAAGCCAAGTGTCAATGAACGCCCCTCTGAGAAAGATGCTGAGCAGGAGGGCGAAGGCGGGGGGATCAT
CACCAGGCAGACTTTGAAAAACATGCTGGACAAAGAAGTCAAGGAGTTACGAGGAGAGATTTTCCCCAGC
AGGGACCCCATAACCACAGCTGGACAGCCACTGCCTGGAGAGAGATTGGAAATCTATGTTCAGTCTAAAA
TGGATGAGAAGAATGCTCATATCCCCTCAGAAAGTATTGCTTGTAAGAGGGACCCAGAACAGGCAAAAGA
AGAGCCAGGGCATATTCCCACACAGCATGTGGAGGAGGCTGTGAATGAGGTAGACAACGAAAACACCCAG
CAGAAAGATGATGAGAGTGATGCCCCATGCAGCTCTCTTGGGTTGTCGAGTAGTGGAAGTGGTGATGCTG
CTAGGGCACCAAAATCGGTGCCAAGGCCTAAAAGATTGACCTCTTCAACCTACAACCTAAGACACGCTCA
TTCTCTGGGCTCCTTGGATGCTTCAAAAGTGACTTCAGAAAAGGAAGCTGCACAAGTAAACCCCATAATG
CCAAAGGAAAATGGAGCTTCAGAGAGTGGAGACCCCCTAGATGAGGACGATGTTGACACCGTGGTAGATG
AACAGCCAAAGTTTATGGAATGGTGTGCTGAGGAGGAGAACCAAGAGCTCATCGCCAACTTCAATGCCCA
GTACATGAAAGTTCAGAAGGGCTGGATCCAGTTGGAGAAAGAAGGACAGCCAACACCAAGAGCAAGGAAC
AAATCAGATAAACTGAAAGAGATTTGGAAAAGCAAGAAAAGGTCACGGAAATGTAGGAGTTCATTGGAGA
GTCAGAAGTGTTCTCCTGTTCAGATGCTCTTTATGACAAACTTTAAATTATCTAATGTTTGTAAATGGTT
CTTAGAGACAACTGAAACCCGGTCTCTAGTCATTGTGAAGAAGCTCAATACTCGCCTTCCAGGAGACGTT
CCCCCTGTCAAGCATCCTCTTCAGAAATACGCTCCTTCCAGCCTATATCCCAGTTCACTACAGGCTGAGC
GCTTGAAAAAGCACTTGAAGAAATTTCCTGGAGCTACCCCTGCTAAGAATAATTGGAAAATGCAGAAGCT
CTGGGCCAAATTTCGAGAGAATCCTGATCAAGTGGAGCCAGAAGATGGCAGTGATGTCAGCCCCGGCCCT
AATTCTGAAGACAGCATAGAGGAAGTCAAGGAAGATAGAAACAGTCATCCTCCAGCAAACCTGCCCACTC
CAGCCAGTACCCGGATTCTTAGAAAATATTCCAATATTCGAGGAAAGCTCAGAGCCCAGCAACGTTTAAT
CAAGAATGAGAAAATGGAATGCCCAGATGCTCTGGCTGTGGAAAGTAAGCCAAGTCGTAAGAGCGTATGC
ATCAACCCTCTGATGTCCCCCAAGCTTGCCCTGCAAGTGGATGCAGATGGGTTTCCTGTTAAGCCCAAGA
GTACTGAAGGAATGAAGGGAAGGAAGGGGAAGCAGGTGTCTGAAATCTTGCCTAAAGCAGAAGTTCAGAG
TAAACGCAAGAGAACAGAAGGCAGCAGCCCTCCAGATAGTAAGAACAAGGGGCCTACGGTGAAAGCCAGC
AAAGAAAAGCATGCTGATGGAGCCACCAAAACCCCTGCTGCCAAGAGGCCAGCTGCAAGGGACAGAAGCA
GCCAACCCCCCAAAAAGACGTCTTTGAAAGAGAATAAAGTGAAGATCCCTAAAAAGTCCGCTGGGAAGAG
CTGCCCTCCCTCCAGGAAAGAAAAAGAGAATACAAACAAAAGGCCTTCCCAGTCTATTGCCTCGGAAACA
CTGACGAAACCTGCAAAACAGAAGGGGGCCGGTGAATCCTCTTCAAGGCCTCAGAAAGCCACGAATAGGA
AGCAGAGTAGTGGAAAGACTCGGGCCAGACCCTCAACGAAAACCCCAGAGAGCAGTGCAGCTCAGAGAAA
GCGAAAGCTGAAGGCAAAGCTGGACTGTTCGCACAGCAAACGGAGGCGGCTGGATGCAAAGTGAAAGGGC
GAATTCGACCCAGCTTTCTTGTACAAAGTGGTAGATCCGGAATTCCCCCC
