>Addgene plasmid #114445 | pLENTI EF1alpha FLAG/HA-PALI1 | depositor partial sequence | sequence record 216014 | Insert sequence PALI1 CDS
ATGCAGCGAATGATCCAACAATTTGCTGCTGAATATACCTCAAAAAATAGCTCTACTCAGGACCCCAGCC
AGCCCAATAGCACAAAGAACCAAAGCCTGCCGAAAGCATCTCCAGTCACCACCTCTCCCACGGCTGCAAC
TACTCAGAACCCTGTGCTCAGCAAACTTCTCATGGCTGACCAAGACTCACCTCTGGACCTTACTGTCAGA
[60 nt withheld, positions 211-270]
CCATGTGCTGGCAGCACTTCCCTGAGCCACTCTCCAGGCTGCTCCAGTACTCAAGGGAACGGTGAGAACT
CAACAGAGGCAAAAGCAGTAGATTCTAACAATCAGTCGAAGTCCCCACTGGAGAAATTTATGGTCAAACT
GTGTACTCATCATCAAAAGCAATTCATTCGTGTTCTGAACGACCTGTACACTGAATCTCAACCAGGCACT
GAGGACCTGCAGCCTTCTGATTCGGGAGCAATGGATGTATCCACTTGCAATGCTGGCTGTGCCCAGCTCA
GCACCAAACATAAGGAAAAAGATGCTCTGTGTCTCGATATGAAGTCTTCTGCTTCTGTAGATTTGTTCGT
AGACTCGTCAGACTCTCACAGCCCTCTACACTTGACGGAACAGACCCCGAAGAAGCCTCCTCCTGAGATA
AACCCTGTAGATGGAAGAGAGAATGCCTTGACTGTTGTCCAGAAAGATTCCTCTGAACTTCCAACCACTA
AATCGAATTCTATTAATAGCAGTTCAGTGGATAGTTTCACTCCGGGATACCTCACTGCATCTAATTGTTC
CTCAGTGAACTTCCACCACATCCCTAAAATCTTGGAGGGGCAGACCACTGGACAAGAGCAAGACACAAAT
GTGAACATATGTGAGGATGGTAAAGACCATATGCAGAGTTCAGCTTTAGTAGAAAGTCTAATTACAGTAA
AAATGGCAGCTGAGAATAGTGAGGAAGGCAATACCTGTATTATTCCTCAAAGAAATTTGTTCAAAGCTTT
ATCAGAAGAGGCTTGGAACTCAGGGTTTATGGGGAACTCATCTAGAACTGCTGACAAAGAGAATACTTTA
CAGTGTCCAAAAACACCTTTGCGCCAGGATTTAGAGGCAAATGAACAAGATGCAAGGCCAAAGCAAGAGA
ACCATCTTCACTCTCTGGGAAGAAATAAGGTGGGTTACCATTTACATCCCAGTGATAAGGGCCAGTTTGA
TCATTCCAAAGATGGTTGGTTAGGCCCCGGCCCTATGCCAGCTGTACACAAAGCGGCAAATGGACACTCA
AGAACCAAGATGATATCAACCTCCATCAAGACAGCTCGGAAAAGTAAAAGGGCATCAGGGCTGAGGATAA
ATGATTATGATAACCAGTGTGATGTTGTTTATATCAGTCAACCAATAACAGAATGCCACTTTGAGAATCA
AAAATCAATATTATCTTCTCGGAAAACAGCCAGAAAGAGTACTCGAGGATACTTTTTCAATGGTGACTGT
TGTGAGCTGCCAACTGTTCGTACACTGGCCAGAAATTTACACTCCCAGGAAAAAGCAAGCTGCTCAGCAT
TGGCATCAGAGGCAGTTTTCACTCCTAAGCAGACCCTTACAATTCCAGCCCCTAGACATACAGTAGATGT
GCAGCTTCCCAGAGAAGACAACCCTGAAGAACCTAGCAAGGAAATCACCTCTCACGAGGAAGGAGGTGGA
GACGTTTCACCTCGAAAAGAACCTCAAGAGCCTGAGGTTTGCCCCACAAAGATTAAGCCGAACCTGAGCA
GCTCCCCTAGGTCAGAGGAAACGACAGCCTCCAGCCTGGTGTGGCCTCTCCCTGCTCACCTTCCTGAAGA
GGACCTGCCAGAAGGTGGCTCCACAGTCTCAGCTCCCACAGCAAGTGGGATGTCTTCTCCTGAACACAAC
CAACCACCAGTTGCACTGTTGGATACGGAGGAGATGAGTGTACCCCAGGACTGTCACCTCCTTCCCTCCA
CTGAAAGCTTTTCCGGGGGAGTCAGTGAAGATGTCATTTCTAGGCCTCATTCTCCTCCTGAAATAGTCAG
TAGAGAAGAAAGTCCTCAGTGCTCAGAAAATCAGAGTTCCCCAATGGGCTTGGAGCCCCCCATGAGTCTG
GGAAAGGCTGAGGACAACCAAAGCATCAGTGCTGAGGTTGAGTCTGGAGACACCCAGGAGCTAAATGTCG
ACCCACTCTTGAAGGAAAGCAGCACTTTTACTGATGAAAACCCCAGTGAAACTGAGGAAAGTGAGGCAGC
AGGTGGTATAGGAAAATTAGAGGGAGAGGACGGTGATGTAAAATGCCTGTCAGAAAAAGACACGTATGAT
ACAAGCATTGACTCACTCGAAGAGAATTTGGACAAGAAGAAAAAAGGTAAAAAATTCCCTGAGGCCTCTG
ATAGGTGCCTAAGAAGTCAACTTTCGGATTCTTCCTCTGCTGACAGATGCCTAAGAAATCAGAGTTCAGA
TTCTTCCTCAGCTTGTCTTGAAATCAAAGTTCCTAAAAATCCTAGTGCAAAACGTTCAAAAAAAGAAGGG
CACCCTGGTGGGACAACACCTAAGGGCCTTCTACCTGACAGTTTCCACACGGAAACTCTGGAGGACACAG
AAAAGCCAAGTGTCAATGAACGCCCCTCTGAGAAAGATGCTGAGCAGGAGGGCGAAGGCGGGGGGATCAT
CACCAGGCAGACTTTGAAAAACATGCTGGACAAAGAAGTCAAGGAGTTACGAGGAGAGATTTTCCCCAGC
AGGGACCCCATAACCACAGCTGGACAGCCACTGCCTGGAGAGAGATTGGAAATCTATGTTCAGTCTAAAA
TGGATGAGAAGAATGCTCATATCCCCTCAGAAAGTATTGCTTGTAAGAGGGACCCAGAACAGGCAAAAGA
AGAGCCAGGGCATATTCCCACACAGCATGTGGAGGAGGCTGTGAATGAGGTAGACAACGAAAACACCCAG
CAGAAAGATGATGAGAGTGATGCCCCATGCAGCTCTCTTGGGTTGTCGAGTAGTGGAAGTGGTGATGCTG
CTAGGGCACCAAAATCGGTGCCAAGGCCTAAAAGATTGACCTCTTCAACCTACAACCTAAGACACGCTCA
TTCTCTGGGCTCCTTGGATGCTTCAAAAGTGACTTCAGAAAAGGAAGCTGCACAAGTAAACCCCATAATG
CCAAAGGAAAATGGAGCTTCAGAGAGTGGAGACCCCCTAGATGAGGACGATGTTGACACCGTGGTAGATG
AACAGCCAAAGTTTATGGAATGGTGTGCTGAGGAGGAGAACCAAGAGCTCATCGCCAACTTCAATGCCCA
GTACATGAAAGTTCAGAAGGGCTGGATCCAGTTGGAGAAAGAAGGACAGCCAACACCAAGAGCAAGGAAC
AAATCAGATAAACTGAAAGAGATTTGGAAAAGCAAGAAAAGGTCACGGAAATGTAGGAGTTCATTGGAGA
GTCAGAAGTGTTCTCCTGTTCAGATGCTCTTTATGACAAACTTTAAATTATCTAATGTTTGTAAATGGTT
CTTAGAGACAACTGAAACCCGGTCTCTAGTCATTGTGAAGAAGCTCAATACTCGCCTTCCAGGAGACGTT
CCCCCTGTCAAGCATCCTCTTCAGAAATACGCTCCTTCCAGCCTATATCCCAGTTCACTACAGGCTGAGC
GCTTGAAAAAGCACTTGAAGAAATTTCCTGGAGCTACCCCTGCTAAGAATAATTGGAAAATGCAGAAGCT
CTGGGCCAAATTTCGAGAGAATCCTGATCAAGTGGAGCCAGAAGATGGCAGTGATGTCAGCCCCGGCCCT
AATTCTGAAGACAGCATAGAGGAAGTCAAGGAAGATAGAAACAGTCATCCTCCAGCAAACCTGCCCACTC
CAGCCAGTACCCGGATTCTTAGAAAATATTCCAATATTCGAGGAAAGCTCAGAGCCCAGCAACGTTTAAT
CAAGAATGAGAAAATGGAATGCCCAGATGCTCTGGCTGTGGAAAGTAAGCCAAGTCGTAAGAGCGTATGC
ATCAACCCTCTGATGTCCCCCAAGCTTGCCCTGCAAGTGGATGCAGATGGGTTTCCTGTTAAGCCCAAGA
GTACTGAAGGAATGAAGGGAAGGAAGGGGAAGCAGGTGTCTGAAATCTTGCCTAAAGCAGAAGTTCAGAG
TAAACGCAAGAGAACAGAAGGCAGCAGCCCTCCAGATAGTAAGAACAAGGGGCCTACGGTGAAAGCCAGC
AAAGAAAAGCATGCTGATGGAGCCACCAAAACCCCTGCTGCCAAGAGGCCAGCTGCAAGGGACAGAAGCA
GCCAACCCCCCAAAAAGACGTCTTTGAAAGAGAATAAAGTGAAGATCCCTAAAAAGTCCGCTGGGAAGAG
CTGCCCTCCCTCCAGGAAAGAAAAAGAGAATACAAACAAAAGGCCTTCCCAGTCTATTGCCTCGGAAACA
CTGACGAAACCTGCAAAACAGAAGGGGGCCGGTGAATCCTCTTCAAGGCCTCAGAAAGCCACGAATAGGA
AGCAGAGTAGTGGAAAGACTCGGGCCAGACCCTCAACGAAAACCCCAGAGAGCAGTGCAGCTCAGAGAAA
GCGAAAGCTGAAGGCAAAGCTGGACTGTTCGCACAGCAAACGGAGGCGGCTGGATGCAAAGTGA
